>Addgene plasmid #22768 | pAc5.1B-EGFP-DmAGO1 | depositor full sequence | sequence record 10419 | Author sequence
CTTCAAGGAATTAATTCTATATTCTAAAAACACAAATGATACTTCTAAAAAAAATCATGAATGGCATCAA
CTCTGAATCAAATCTTTGCAGATGCACCTACTTCTCATTTCCACTGTCACATCATTTTTCCAGATCTCGC
TGCCTGTTATGTGGCCCACAAACCAAGACACGTTTTATGGCCATTAAAGCTGGCTGATCGTCGCCAAACA
CCAAATACATATCAATATGTACATTCGAGAAAGAAGCGATCAAAGAAGCGTCTTCGGGCGAGTAGGAGAA
TGCGGAGGAGAAGGAGAACGAGCTGATCTAGTATCTCTCCACAATCCAATGCCAACTGACCAACTGGCCA
TATTCGGAGCAATTTGAAGCCAATTTCCATCGCCTGGCGATCGCTCCATTCTTGGCTATATGTTTTTCAC
CGTTCCCGGGGCCATTTTCAAAGACTCGTCGGTAAGATAAGATTGTGTCACTCGCTGTCTCTCTTCATTT
GTCGAAGAATGCTGAGGAATTTCGCGATGACGTCGGCGAGTATTTTGAAGAATGAGAATAATTTGTATTT
ATACGAAAATCAGTTAGTGGAATTTTCTACAAAAACATGTTATCTATAGATAATTTTGTTGCAAAATATG
TTGACTATGACAAAGATTGTATGTATATACCTTTAATGTATTCTCATTTTCTTATGTATTTATAATGGCA
ATGATGATACTGATGATATTTTAAGATGATGCCAGACCACAGGCTGATTTCTGCGTCTTTTGCCGAACGC
AGTGCATGTGCGGTTGTTGTTTTTTGGAATAGTTTCAATTTTCGGACTGTCCGCTTTGATTTCAGTTTCT
TGGCTTATTCAAAAAGCAAAGTAAAGCCAAAAAAGCGAGATGGCAATACCAAATGCGGCAAAACGGTAGT
GGAAGGAAAGGGGTGCGGGGCAGCGGAAGGAAGGGTGGGGCGGGGCGTGGCGGGGTCTGTGGCTGGGCGC
GACGTCACCGACGTTGGAGCCACTCCTTTGACCATGTGTGCGTGTGTGTATTATTCGTGTCTCGCCACTC
GCCGGTTGTTTTTTTCTTTTTATCTCGCTCTCTCTAGCGCCATCTCGTACGCATGCTCAACGCACCGCAT
GTTGCCGTGTCCTTTATGCGTCATTTTGGCTCGAAATAGGCAATTATTTAAACAAAGATTAGTCAACGAA
AACGCTAAAATAAATAAGTCTACAATATGGTTACTTATTGCCATGTGTGTGCAGCCAACGATAGCAACAA
AAGCAACAACACAGTGGCTTTCCCTCTTTCACTTTTTGTTTGCAAGCGCGTGCGAGCAAGACGGCACGAC
CGGCAAACGCAATTACGCTGACAAAGAGCAGACGAAGTTTTGGCCGAAAAACATCAAGGCGCCTGATACG
AATGCATTTGCAATAACAATTGCGATATTTAATATTGTTTATGAAGCTGTTTGACTTCAAAACACACAAA
AAAAAAAATAAAACAAATTATTTGAAAGAGAATTAGGAATCGGACAGCTTATCGTTACGGGCTAACAGCA
CACCGAGACGAAATAGCTTACCTGACGTCACAGCCTCTGGAAGAACTGCCGCCAAGCAGAGAGAGAGAGA
AAAAGAGGGAGAGCAGCTTAGACCGCATGTGCTTGTGTGTGAGGCGTCTCTCTCTTCGTCTCCTGTTTGC
GCAAACGCATAGACTGCACTGAGAAAATCGATTACCTATTTTTTATGAATGAATATTTGCACTATTACTA
TTCAAAACTATTAAGATAGCAATCACATTCAATAGCCAAATACTATACCACCTGAGCGATGCAACGAAAT
GATCAATTTGAGCAAAAATGCTGCATATTTAGGACGGCATCATTATAGAAATGCTTCTTGCTGTGTACTT
TTCTCTCGTCTGGCAGCTGTTTCGCCGTTATTGTTAAAACCGGCTTAAGTTAGGTGTGTTTTCTACGACT
AGTGATGCCCCTACTAGAAGATGTGTGTTGCACAAATGTCCCTGAATAACCAATTTGAAGTGCAGATAGC
AGTAAACGTAAGCTAATATGAATATTATTTAACTGTAATGTTTTAATATCGCTGGACATTACTAATAAAC
CCACTATAAACACATGTACATATGTATGTTTTGGCATACAATGAGTAGTTGGGGAAAAAATGTGTAAAAG
CACCGTGACCATCACAGCATAAAGATAACCAGCTGAAGTATCGAATATGAGTAACCCCCAAATTGAATCA
CATGCCGCAACTGATAGGACCCATGGAAGTACACTCTTCATGGCGATATACAAGACACACACAAGCACGA
ACACCCAGTTGCGGAGGAAATTCTCCGTAAATGAAAACCCAATCGGCGAACAATTCATACCCATATATGG
TAAAAGTTTTGAACGCGACTTGAGAGCGGAGAGCATTGCGGCTGATAAGGTTTTAGCGCTAAGCGGGCTT
TATAAAACGGGCTGCGGGACCAGTTTTCATATCACTACCGTTTGAGTTCTTGTGCTGTGTGGATACTCCT
CCCGACACAAAGCCGCTCCATCAGCCAGCAGTCGTCTAATCCAGAGACCCCGGATCGGGGTACCAACATG
GTGAGCAAGGGCGAGGAGCTGTTCACCGGGGTGGTGCCCATCCTGGTCGAGCTGGACGGCGACGTAAACG
GCCACAAGTTCAGCGTGTCCGGCGAGGGCGAGGGCGATGCCACCTACGGCAAGCTGACCCTGAAGTTCAT
CTGCACCACCGGCAAGCTGCCCGTGCCCTGGCCCACCCTCGTGACCACCCTGACCTACGGCGTGCAGTGC
TTCAGCCGCTACCCCGACCACATGAAGCAGCACGACTTCTTCAAGTCCGCCATGCCCGAAGGCTACGTCC
AGGAGCGCACCATCTTCTTCAAGGACGACGGCAACTACAAGACCCGCGCCGAGGTGAAGTTCGAGGGCGA
CACCCTGGTGAACCGCATCGAGCTGAAGGGCATCGACTTCAAGGAGGACGGCAACATCCTGGGGCACAAG
CTGGAGTACAACTACAACAGCCACAACGTCTATATCATGGCCGACAAGCAGAAGAACGGCATCAAGGTGA
ACTTCAAGATCCGCCACAACATCGAGGACGGCAGCGTGCAGCTCGCCGACCACTACCAGCAGAACACCCC
CATCGGCGACGGCCCCGTGCTGCTGCCCGACAACCACTACCTGAGCACCCAGTCCGCCCTGAGCAAAGAC
CCCAACGAGAAGCGCGATCACATGGTCCTGCTGGAGTTCGTGACCGCCGCCGGGATCACTCTCGGCATGG
ACGAGCTGTACAAGCCAAGCTTGAATTCTATGTCCACGGAGCGTGAGCTGGCTCCCGGTGGGCCAGCTCA
GCTCCATCCGCACACGCTGCCGCTGACTTTTCCGGATCTCCAGATGACCTCCACCGTGGGCATCATTGGG
AAAGTCTACGAGTCACAGTGGACCCCCTCGCCCACTCGGCCTCAGAGTCCCTCTCAGGCGCAGACTAGCT
TCGACACGCTCACATCACCACCAGCGCCCGGCTCGTCGGTCAATCCCACCGCCGTCACCAGCCCAAGTGC
CCAGAATGTGGCCGCTGGTGGAGCAACTGTGGCCGGTGCAGCAGCAACTGCCGCCCAGGTGGCCTCCGCC
TTGGGTGCCACCACCGGCAGCGTGACGCCAGCAATTGCCACCGCAACGCCAGCCACGCAGCCGGATATGC
CTGTCTTTACGTGTCCACGACGCCCGAATCTCGGACGAGAGGGTCGCCCGATTGTGCTGCGCGCCAATCA
CTTCCAGGTGACAATGCCGCGTGGCTATGTGCATCACTATGACATCAATATACAGCCGGACAAGTGTCCG
CGAAAGGTGAACCGTGAGATTATCGAGACTATGGTGCATGCCTATAGCAAGATCTTCGGAGTGCTCAAGC
CGGTGTTCGATGGTCGCAACAATCTGTATACCCGCGATCCCCTGCCCATTGGCAACGAGCGTCTAGAGCT
GGAGGTTACTCTACCCGGCGAGGGCAAAGATCGAATCTTTCGCGTAACGATCAAGTGGCAGGCTCAGGTC
TCGCTCTTCAATTTGGAGGAAGCTCTCGAAGGCCGCACGCGGCAGATACCCTATGATGCCATTTTGGCGC
TCGATGTGGTCATGCGCCATCTGCCCAGCATGACGTACACGCCAGTGGGACGTAGCTTCTTCAGTTCCCC
GGAGGGTTACTACCATCCCCTGGGTGGTGGACGCGAGGTTTGGTTCGGTTTCCATCAGAGCGTAAGGCCC
TCGCAGTGGAAGATGATGCTCAATATCGATGTCTCGGCCACCGCTTTCTACAAGGCTCAACCAGTCATTG
ACTTCATGTGCGAGGTGCTGGACATTCGCGACATCAACGAGCAGCGCAAACCGCTCACCGATTCGCAGCG
CGTCAAGTTCACCAAAGAAATTAAAGGCCTGAAGATCGAGATCACCCACTGCGGCCAGATGCGTCGCAAG
TATCGTGTGTGCAACGTCACTCGCCGCCCCGCTCAGATGCAATCATTCCCACTGCAGCTGGAGAACGGAC
AGACCGTAGAGTGCACCGTGGCCAAGTACTTCCTGGACAAGTACCGCATGAAATTGCGCTACCCGCACTT
GCCCTGCCTGCAGGTTGGCCAAGAGCACAAGCACACTTACCTGCCTCTAGAGGTGTGCAACATTGTGGCC
GGACAGCGGTGCATTAAAAAGCTGACCGATATGCAGACGTCGACCATGATCAAGGCCACAGCTCGTTCAG
CTCCGGATCGTGAGCGTGAGATTAACAACTTGGTAAAGCGCGCCGACTTCAACAACGATTCGTATGTGCA
AGAGTTTGGCCTGACCATCTCCAATTCGATGATGGAGGTACGAGGACGCGTCTTGCCTCCTCCCAAGCTT
CAGTATGGGGGACGTGTGTCTACCGGCCTCACCGGCCAGCAGCTGTTCCCGCCACAGAACAAGGTGAGCT
TGGCCTCGCCCAACCAGGGTGTATGGGATATGCGAGGCAAGCAGTTCTTCACTGGCGTCGAGATCCGCAT
CTGGGCCATCGCCTGTTTTGCCCCACAGCGCACGGTGCGCGAGGATGCGCTGCGTAATTTCACCCAGCAG
CTGCAGAAGATCTCAAACGATGCAGGCATGCCGATAATTGGACAGCCGTGCTTCTGTAAGTACGCCACCG
GGCCGGATCAAGTGGAACCCATGTTCCGTTACCTGAAGATCACCTTCCCCGGCCTGCAACTCGTCGTGGT
TGTGCTGCCCGGCAAGACTCCAGTATACGCCGAGGTGAAGCGTGTAGGTGACACCGTTCTGGGTATGGCC
ACCCAGTGTGTGCAGGCCAAGAACGTGAACAAGACATCGCCACAGACGCTCTCTAATCTGTGTCTGAAGA
TCAACGTCAAGTTGGGCGGCATCAATTCAATTTTGGTCCCCTCCATTCGGCCAAAGGTCTTCAATGAGCC
GGTCATCTTTTTGGGTGCCGATGTGACACACCCACCAGCTGGCGACAACAAGAAACCATCGATTGCCGCC
GTCGTGGGCTCCATGGATGCCCATCCATCGCGGTATGCCGCCACCGTTCGCGTACAGCAGCACCGACAGG
AGATCATCCAGGAGCTGAGCAGCATGGTGCGCGAGCTGTTGATCATGTTCTACAAGTCGACGGGCGGCTA
CAAGCCCCACCGCATCATACTCTATCGTGACGGAGTCTCCGAGGGACAATTCCCACATGTCCTGCAACAC
GAATTGACCGCCATTCGCGAGGCCTGCATTAAGCTAGAGCCAGAGTATCGGCCGGGCATCACATTCATTG
TGGTGCAGAAGCGCCATCACACTCGACTCTTCTGCGCGGAGAAGAAGGAGCAGAGCGGCAAATCGGGCAA
TATTCCCGCAGGCACCACCGTCGATGTGGGCATCACACATCCCACCGAATTTGATTTCTATCTATGCAGC
CATCAGGGCATCCAGGGCACCAGTCGCCCCTCGCACTACCACGTTCTGTGGGACGACAATCACTTTGACT
CGGACGAGCTGCAGTGCCTCACGTATCAGCTATGCCATACGTACGTGCGCTGCACCCGATCCGTCAGTAT
ACCGGCGCCAGCCTACTACGCCCATTTAGTGGCCTTCCGTGCCAGATATCATCTGGTGGAGAAGGAGCAC
GATTCGGGCGAGGGTTCGCACCAGAGCGGCTGCTCAGAGGATCGTACGCCAGGTGCCATGGCCAGGGCCA
TCACTGTGCACGCGGATACCAAGAAGGTCATGTACTTTGCCTAACTCGAGTCTAGAGGGCCCGCGGTTCG
AAGGTAAGCCTATCCCTAACCCTCTCCTCGGTCTCGATTCTACGCGTACCGGTCATCATCACCATCACCA
TTGAGTTTAAACCCGCTGATCAGCCTCGACTGTGCCTTCTAAGGCCTGAGCTCGCTGATCAGCCTCGATC
GAGGATCCAGACATGATAAGATACATTGATGAGTTTGGACAAACCACAACTAGAATGCAGTGAAAAAAAT
GCTTTATTTGTGAAATTTGTGATGCTATTGCTTTATTTGTAACCATTATAAGCTGCAATAAACAAGTTAA
CAACAACAATTGCATTCATTTTATGTTTCAGGTTCAGGGGGAGGTGTGGGAGGTTTTTTAAAGCAAGTAA
AACCTCTACAAATGTGGTATGGCTGATTATGATCAGTCGACCGATGCCCTTGAGAGCCTTCAACCCAGTC
AGCTCCTTCCGGTGGGCGCGGGGCATGACTATCGTCGCCGCACTTATGACTGTCTTCTTTATCATGCAAC
TCGTAGGACAGGTGCCGGCAGCGCTCTGGGTCATTTTCGGCGAGGACCGCTTTCGCTGGAGCGCGACGAT
GATCGGCCTGTCGCTTGCGGTATTCGGAATCTTGCACGCCCTCGCTCAAGCCTTCGTCACTGGTCCCGCC
ACCAAACGTTTCGGCGAGAAGCAGGCCATTATCGCCGGCATGGCGGCCGACGCGCTGGGCTACGTCTTGC
TGGCGTTCGCGACGCGAGGCTGGATGGCCTTCCCCATTATGATTCTTCTCGCTTCCGGCGGCATCGGGAT
GCCCGCGTTGCAGGCCATGCTGTCCAGGCAGGTAGATGACGACCATCAGGGACAGCTTCAAGGATCGCTC
GCGGCTCTTACCAGCCAGCAAAAGGCCAGGAACCGTAAAAAGGCCGCGTTGCTGGCGTTTTTCCATAGGC
TCCGCCCCCCTGACGAGCATCACAAAAATCGACGCTCAAGTCAGAGGTGGCGAAACCCGACAGGACTATA
AAGATACCAGGCGTTTCCCCCTGGAAGCTCCCTCGTGCGCTCTCCTGTTCCGACCCTGCCGCTTACCGGA
TACCTGTCCGCCTTTCTCCCTTCGGGAAGCGTGGCGCTTTCTCAATGCTCACGCTGTAGGTATCTCAGTT
CGGTGTAGGTCGTTCGCTCCAAGCTGGGCTGTGTGCACGAACCCCCCGTTCAGCCCGACCGCTGCGCCTT
ATCCGGTAACTATCGTCTTGAGTCCAACCCGGTAAGACACGACTTATCGCCACTGGCAGCAGCCACTGGT
AACAGGATTAGCAGAGCGAGGTATGTAGGCGGTGCTACAGAGTTCTTGAAGTGGTGGCCTAACTACGGCT
ACACTAGAAGGACAGTATTTGGTATCTGCGCTCTGCTGAAGCCAGTTACCTTCGGAAAAAGAGTTGGTAG
CTCTTGATCCGGCAAACAAACCACCGCTGGTAGCGGTGGTTTTTTTGTTTGCAAGCAGCAGATTACGCGC
AGAAAAAAAGGATCTCAAGAAGATCCTTTGATCTTTTCTACGGGGTCTGACGCTCAGTGGAACGAAAACT
CACGTTAAGGGATTTTGGTCATGAGATTATCAAAAAGGATCTTCACCTAGATCCTTTTAAATTAAAAATG
AAGTTTTAAATCAATCTAAAGTATATATGAGTAAACTTGGTCTGACAGTTACCAATGCTTAATCAGTGAG
GCACCTATCTCAGCGATCTGTCTATTTCGTTCATCCATAGTTGCCTGACTCCCCGTCGTGTAGATAACTA
CGATACGGGAGGGCTTACCATCTGGCCCCAGTGCTGCAATGATACCGCGAGACCCACGCTCACCGGCTCC
AGATTTATCAGCAATAAACCAGCCAGCCGGAAGGGCCGAGCGCAGAAGTGGTCCTGCAACTTTATCCGCC
TCCATCCAGTCTATTAATTGTTGCCGGGAAGCTAGAGTAAGTAGTTCGCCAGTTAATAGTTTGCGCAACG
TTGTTGCCATTGCTGCAGGCATCGTGGTGTCACGCTCGTCGTTTGGTATGGCTTCATTCAGCTCCGGTTC
CCAACGATCAAGGCGAGTTACATGATCCCCCATGTTGTGCAAAAAAGCGGTTAGCTCCTTCGGTCCTCCG
ATCGTTGTCAGAAGTAAGTTGGCCGCAGTGTTATCACTCATGGTTATGGCAGCACTGCATAATTCTCTTA
CTGTCATGCCATCCGTAAGATGCTTTTCTGTGACTGGTGAGTACTCAACCAAGTCATTCTGAGAATAGTG
TATGCGGCGACCGAGTTGCTCTTGCCCGGCGTCAACACGGGATAATACCGCGCCACATAGCAGAACTTTA
AAAGTGCTCATCATTGGAAAACGTTCTTCGGGGCGAAAACTCTCAAGGATCTTACCGCTGTTGAGATCCA
GTTCGATGTAACCCACTCGTGCACCCAACTGATCTTCAGCATCTTTTACTTTCACCAGCGTTTCTGGGTG
AGCAAAAACAGGAAGGCAAAATGCCGCAAAAAAGGGAATAAGGGCGACACGGAAATGTTGAATACTCATA
CTCTTCCTTTTTCAATATTATTGAAGCATTTATCAGGGTTATTGTCTCATGAGCGGATACATATTTGAAT
GTATTTAGAAAAATAAACAAATAGGGGTTCCGCGCACATTTCCCCGAAAAGTGCCACCTGACGTCTAAGA
AACCATTATTATCATGACATTAACCTATAAAAATAGGCGTATCACGAGGCCCTTTCGT
Features (pLannotate 1.2.2; 10 found; start..end, strand, type, name):
     56..2568    +  promoter       Ac5 promoter: Drosophila melanogaster actin 5C promoter
   2588..3304    +  CDS            EGFP: EGFP is a basic (constitutively fluorescent) green fluorescent protein published in 1996, derived from Aequorea victoria. It is reported to be a rapidly-maturing weak dimer with moderate acid sensitivity.
   3668..6271    +  CDS            Ago2: AGO2_RAT - Also known as Eif2c2. Experimental evidence at protein level: Swiss-Prot protein existence level 1. Required for RNA-mediated gene silencing (RNAi) by the RNA- induced silencing complex (RISC). The 'minimal RISC' appears to include AGO2 bound to a short guide RNA such as a microRNA (miRNA) or short interfering RNA (siRNA). These guide RNAs direct RISC to complementary mRNAs that are targets for RISC-mediated gene silencing. The precise mechanism of gene silencing depends on the degree of complementarity between the miRNA or siRNA and its target. Binding of RISC to a perfectly comple
   6303..6344    +  CDS            V5 tag: epitope tag from simian virus 5
   6444..6578    -  polyA_signal   SV40 poly(A) signal: SV40 polyadenylation signal
   6601..6685    -  CDS            large T antigen (fragment): large T antigen from SV40 (simian virus 40)
   6686..7156    +  CDS            TcR (fragment): tetracycline efflux protein; tet; confers resistance to tetracycline
   7200..7788    -  rep_origin     ori: high-copy-number ColE1/pMB1/pBR322/pUC origin of replication
   7959..8819    -  CDS            AmpR: β-lactamase; bla; confers resistance to ampicillin, carbenicillin, and related antibiotics
   8820..8924    -  promoter       AmpR promoter: bla
