[The description below was written by a language model from this plasmid's Addgene catalogue record and pLannotate feature annotations shown in this document.]
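Description:
pAc5.1B-EGFP-DmAGO1 is a Drosophila expression plasmid that produces Drosophila melanogaster Argonaute-1 (AGO1, variant A) fused at its N terminus to EGFP. It is built on pAc5.1B-EGFP, a roughly 6.1 kb derivative of the pAc5.1 vector that already carries the EGFP coding sequence. The approximately 2.96 kb AGO1 open reading frame was inserted downstream of EGFP between EcoRI and XhoI sites, both of which remain intact, giving a total construct of about 9.0 kb. In bacteria the plasmid replicates from a high-copy ColE1/pUC-type origin and is selected with ampicillin through the β-lactamase gene and its own promoter. No selectable marker for insect cells is annotated, which fits use by transient transfection.

Expression is driven by the actin 5C (Ac5) promoter, a strong constitutive promoter active in Drosophila cell lines, and transcripts are terminated by an SV40 polyadenylation signal. The automated annotation labels the insert as rat Ago2. This reflects a homology match among conserved Argonaute proteins rather than the actual identity of the insert, which the catalogue entry gives as fly AGO1. A V5 epitope coding sequence from the backbone lies just downstream of the insert, but the record lists only EGFP as a tag and does not say whether the V5 sequence is translated in frame. Short fragments annotated as SV40 large T antigen and tetracycline resistance appear to be non-functional backbone remnants.

The associated publication concerns the interaction of GW182 with Argonaute in miRNA-mediated translational repression and mRNA decay. The fusion is therefore suited to localisation and protein interaction studies of the miRNA pathway in Drosophila cells.
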