Addgene plasmid #22768: pAc5.1B-EGFP-DmAGO1
Depositing lab: Elisa Izaurralde. Depositing organization: Max Planck Institute for Developmental Biology. Publication: GW182 interaction with Argonaute is essential for miRNA-mediated translational repression and mRNA decay. Eulalio A, Huntzinger E, Izaurralde E. Nat Struct Mol Biol. 2008 Apr . 15(4):346-53. 10.1038/nsmb.1405 PubMed 18345015.
Backbone
  Vector backbone: pAc5.1B-EGFP
  Backbone manufacturer: Elisa Izaurralde
  Backbone size w/o insert (bp): 6063
  Vector type: Drosophila expression
Growth in bacteria
  Bacterial resistance: Ampicillin, 100 μg/mL
  Growth temperature: 37°C
  Growth strain: DH5alpha
  Growth instructions: Dh5 alpha and XL1-blue
  Copy number: High Copy
Gene/Insert
  Gene/Insert name: Argonaut-1, variant A (alt name: AGO1)
  Species: D. melanogaster (fly)
  Insert size (bp): 2955
  GenBank ID: NM_166020
  Entrez Gene: AGO1 (a.k.a. Dmel_CG6671, AGO-1, Ago, Ago-1, Ago1, Agp1, CG6671, Dm Ago1, DmAgo1, Dmel\CG6671, MRE20, ago-1, ago1, ago1-1, anon-WO0257455.29, argonaute1, dAGO1, dAgo1, dmAgo1, l(2)04845, l(2)4845, l(2)k00208, l(2)k08121)
  Tag / fusion protein: EGFP (N terminal on backbone)
  Cloning method: Restriction Enzyme; 5′ cloning site EcoRI (not destroyed); 3′ cloning site XhoI (not destroyed)
  Sequencing primers: 5′ Ac5 forward primer site; 3′ BGH reverse priming site
Terms and licenses: Academic/Nonprofit Terms; Industry Terms: Not Available to Industry
How to cite: pAc5.1B-EGFP-DmAGO1 was a gift from Elisa Izaurralde (Addgene plasmid # 22768 ; http://n2t.net/addgene:22768 ; RRID:Addgene_22768)
