>Addgene plasmid #22768 | pAc5.1B-EGFP-DmAGO1 | addgene partial sequence | sequence record 28631 | 22768 with EGFP-C
GAGAGCTGTACAAGCCAAGCTTGAATTCTATGTCCACGGAGCGTGAGCTGGCTCCCGGTGGGCCAGCTCA
GCTCCATCCGCACACGCTGCCGCTGACTTTTCCGGATCTCCAGATGACCTCCACCGTGGGCATCATTGGG
AAAGTCTACGAGTCACAGTGGACCCCCTCGCCCACTCGGCCTCAGAGTCCCTCTCAGGCGCAGACTAGCT
TCGACACGCTCACATCACCACCAGCGCCCGGCTCGTCGGTCAATCCCACCGCCGTCACCAGCCCAAGTGC
CCAGAATGTGGCCGCTGGTGGAGCAACTGTGGCCGGTGCAGCAGCAACTGCCGCCCAGGTGGCCTCCGCC
TTGGGTGCCACCACCGGCAGCGTGACGCCAGCAATTGCCACCGCAACGCCAGCCACGCAGCCGGATATGC
CTGTCTTTACGTGTCCACGACGCCCGAATCTCGGACGAGAGGGTCGCCCGATTGTGCTGCGCGCCAATCA
CTTCCAGGTGACAATGCCGCGTGGCTATGTGCATCACTATGACATCAATATACAGCCGGACAAGTGTCCG
CGAAAGGTGAACNGTGANATTATCGANANTATGGTGCATGNCTATAGCAA
